Addgene plasmid #187649: hSyn-tractin
Purpose: Expresses F-tractin (from ITPKA)-mNeongreen under control of human synapsin promoter.
Depositing lab: Erin O'Shea. Depositing organization: HHMI, Janelia Research Campus. Publication: Plasticity-induced actin polymerization in the dendritic shaft regulates intracellular AMPA receptor trafficking. Wong VC, Houlihan PR, Liu H, Walpita D, DeSantis MC, Liu Z, O'Shea EK. Elife. 2024 Aug 15;13:e80622. doi: 10.7554/eLife.80622. PubMed 39146380.
Backbone
  Vector backbone: px552-sg-gria1-HT
  Backbone size w/o insert (bp): 3977
  Total vector size (bp): 4820
  Modifications to backbone: U6 promoter and sgRNA removed
  Vector type: Mammalian Expression, AAV
Growth in bacteria
  Bacterial resistance: Ampicillin, 100 μg/mL
  Growth temperature: 37°C
  Growth strain: NEB Stable
  Copy number: High Copy
Gene/Insert
  Gene/Insert name: F-tractin (alt name: ITPKA)
  Species: Synthetic
  Insert size (bp): 843
  Promoter: Synapsin
  Tag / fusion protein: mNeonGreen (C terminal on insert)
  Cloning method: Restriction Enzyme; 5′ cloning site KpnI (not destroyed); 3′ cloning site BsrGI (not destroyed)
  Sequencing primers: 5′ tcagcgctgcctcagtctgc; 3′ atagaaggacacctagtcag
Resource information
  A portion of this plasmid was derived from a plasmid made by: Addgene #98883
Terms and licenses: Academic/Nonprofit Terms; Industry Terms: Not Available to Industry
How to cite: hSyn-tractin was a gift from Erin O'Shea (Addgene plasmid # 187649 ; http://n2t.net/addgene:187649 ; RRID:Addgene_187649)
