[The description below was written by a language model from this plasmid's Addgene catalogue record and pLannotate feature annotations shown in this document.]
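Description:
hSyn-tractin is an AAV transfer plasmid for neuron-specific mammalian expression of a fluorescent F-actin reporter. It was built on a px552-derived backbone (px552-sg-gria1-HT) from which the U6 promoter and sgRNA cassette were removed, leaving a single Pol II expression unit between AAV2 inverted terminal repeats. In bacteria it is maintained as a high-copy plasmid through a ColE1/pUC-type origin and selected with ampicillin via the β-lactamase gene. An f1 phage origin and small pBR322-derived remnants (bom and rop fragments) are also present in the backbone. The right ITR is annotated as intact, whereas only two short fragments are detected at the left ITR position. This may reflect incomplete annotation or sequencing of this repeat-rich region, or a partial ITR; the record does not resolve it. The sequenced record (4,809 nt) is slightly shorter than the catalogued total size of 4,820 bp.

The payload is driven by the human synapsin I promoter, which restricts expression to neurons. It directs a fusion of F-tractin, a short actin-binding peptide derived from ITPKA (inositol trisphosphate 3-kinase A; annotated as matching the mouse protein, although the insert is listed as synthetic), to a C-terminal mNeonGreen, a bright, rapidly maturing monomeric green/yellow fluorescent protein. The insert was cloned between KpnI and BsrGI sites, and the transcript is terminated by the human growth hormone polyadenylation signal. Because F-tractin binds filamentous actin, the fusion labels F-actin structures for live imaging. The construct can be transfected directly or packaged into recombinant AAV for delivery to neurons. The associated study concerns plasticity-induced actin polymerization in the dendritic shaft and AMPA receptor trafficking.
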