Features (pLannotate 1.2.2; 15 found; start..end, strand, type, name):
     12..39      +  repeat_region  AAV2 ITR (fragment): inverted terminal repeat of adeno-associated virus serotype 2 inverted
     68..95      +  repeat_region  AAV2 ITR (fragment): inverted terminal repeat of adeno-associated virus serotype 2 inverted
    187..634     +  promoter       hSyn promoter: human synapsin I promoter; confers neuron-specific expression (Kügler et al., 2003)
    660..755     +  CDS            Itpka (fragment): IP3KA_MOUSE - Experimental evidence at protein level: Swiss-Prot protein existence level 1. From Mus musculus (Mouse).
    789..1496    +  CDS            mNeonGreen: mNeonGreen is a basic (constitutively fluorescent) green/yellow fluorescent protein published in 2013, derived from Branchiostoma lanceolatum. It is reported to be a very rapidly-maturing monomer with moderate acid sensitivity.
   1507..1534    +  misc_feature   MCS (fragment): pBluescript multiple cloning site
   1556..2032    +  polyA_signal   hGH poly(A) signal: human growth hormone polyadenylation signal
   2072..2212    +  repeat_region  AAV2 ITR: inverted terminal repeat of adeno-associated virus serotype 2 inverted
   2217..2268    -  misc_feature   bom (fragment): basis of mobility region from pBR322
   2287..2742    +  rep_origin     f1 ori (sequence partly withheld): f1 bacteriophage origin of replication; arrow indicates direction of (+) strand synthesis
   2743..2792    -  misc_feature   bom (fragment): basis of mobility region from pBR322
   2894..2929    -  CDS            rop (fragment): Rop protein, which maintains plasmids at low copy number; rop
   3024..3128    +  promoter       AmpR promoter: bla
   3129..3989    +  CDS            AmpR: β-lactamase; bla; confers resistance to ampicillin, carbenicillin, and related antibiotics
   4160..4748    +  rep_origin     ori: high-copy-number ColE1/pMB1/pBR322/pUC origin of replication
>Addgene plasmid #187649 | hSyn-tractin | addgene full sequence | sequence record 369128 | Addgene NGS Result
CCTGCAGGCAGCTGCGCGCTCGCTCGCTCACTGAGGCCGCCCGGGCGTCGGGCGACCTTTGGTCGCCCGG
CCTCAGTGAGCGAGCGAGCGCGCAGAGAGGGAGTGGCCAACTCCATCACTAGGGGTTCCTGCGGCCGCAC
GCGTGAGGGCCTAGCTAGCTCTAGACTGCAGAGGGCCCTGCGTATGAGTGCAAGTGGGTTTTAGGACCAG
GATGAGGCGGGGTGGGGGTGCCTACCTGACGACCGACCCCGACCCACTGGACAAGCACCCAACCCCCATT
CCCCAAATTGCGCATCCCCTATCAGAGAGGGGGAGGGGAAACAGGATGCGGCGAGGCGCGTGCGCACTGC
CAGCTTCAGCACCGCGGACAGTGCCTTCGCCCCCGCCTGGCGGCGCGCGCCACCGCCGCCTCAGCACTGA
AGGCGCGCTGACGTCACTCGCCGGTCCCCCGCAAACTCCCCTTCCCGGCCACCTTGGTCGCGTCCGCGCC
GCCGCCGGCCCAGCCGGACCGCACCACGCGAGGCGCGAGATAGGGGGGCACGGGCGCGACCATCTGCGCT
GCGGCGCCGGCGACTCAGCGCTGCCTCAGTCTGCGGTGGGCAGCGGAGGAGTCGTGTCGTGCCTGAGAGC
GCAGTCGAGAAGGTACCCTCAAGCTTATGGGCATGGCGCGACCACGGGGCGCGGGGCCCTGCAGCCCCGG
GTTGGAGCGGGCTCCGCGCCGGAGCGTCGGGGAGCTGCGCCTGCTCTTCGAAGCGGGCGGATCTGGATCG
GATCCACCGGTCGCCACCATGGTGAGCAAGGGCGAGGAGGATAACATGGCCTCTCTCCCAGCGACACATG
AGTTACACATCTTTGGCTCCATCAACGGTGTGGACTTTGACATGGTGGGTCAGGGCACCGGCAATCCAAA
TGATGGTTATGAGGAGTTAAACCTGAAGTCCACCAAGGGTGACCTCCAGTTCTCCCCCTGGATTCTGGTC
CCTCATATCGGGTATGGCTTCCATCAGTACCTGCCCTACCCTGACGGGATGTCGCCTTTCCAGGCCGCCA
TGGTAGATGGCTCCGGCTACCAAGTCCATCGCACAATGCAGTTTGAAGATGGTGCCTCCCTTACTGTTAA
CTACCGCTACACCTACGAGGGAAGCCACATCAAAGGAGAGGCCCAGGTGAAGGGGACTGGTTTCCCTGCT
GACGGTCCTGTGATGACCAACTCGCTGACCGCTGCGGACTGGTGCAGGTCGAAGAAGACTTACCCCAACG
ACAAAACCATCATCAGTACCTTTAAGTGGAGTTACACCACTGGAAATGGCAAGCGCTACCGGAGCACTGC
GCGGACCACCTACACCTTTGCCAAGCCAATGGCGGCTAACTATCTGAAGAACCAGCCGATGTACGTGTTC
CGTAAGACGGAGCTCAAGCACTCCAAGACCGAGCTCAACTTCAAGGAGTGGCAAAAGGCCTTTACCGATG
TGATGGGCATGGACGAGCTGTACAAGTAAAGCGGCCGAATTCGATATCAAGCTTATCGATACCGAGCGCT
GCTCGAGAGATCTACGGGTGGCATCCCTGTGACCCCTCCCCAGTGCCTCTCCTGGCCCTGGAAGTTGCCA
CTCCAGTGCCCACCAGCCTTGTCCTAATAAAATTAAGTTGCATCATTTTGTCTGACTAGGTGTCCTTCTA
TAATATTATGGGGTGGAGGGGGGTGGTATGGAGCAAGGGGCAAGTTGGGAAGACAACCTGTAGGGCCTGC
GGGGTCTATTGGGAACCAAGCTGGAGTGCAGTGGCACAATCTTGGCTCACTGCAATCTCCGCCTCCTGGG
TTCAAGCGATTCTCCTGCCTCAGCCTCCCGAGTTGTTGGGATTCCAGGCATGCATGACCAGGCTCAGCTA
ATTTTTGTTTTTTTGGTAGAGACGGGGTTTCACCATATTGGCCAGGCTGGTCTCCAACTCCTAATCTCAG
GTGATCTACCCACCTTGGCCTCCCAAATTGCTGGGATTACAGGCGTGAACCACTGCTCCCTTCCCTGTCC
TTCTGATTTTGTAGGTAACCACGTGCGGACCGAGCGGCCGCAGGAACCCCTAGTGATGGAGTTGGCCACT
CCCTCTCTGCGCGCTCGCTCGCTCACTGAGGCCGGGCGACCAAAGGTCGCCCGACGCCCGGGCTTTGCCC
GGGCGGCCTCAGTGAGCGAGCGAGCGCGCAGCTGCCTGCAGGGGCGCCTGATGCGGTATTTTCTCCTTAC
GCATCTGTGCGGTATTTCACACCGCATA
[95 nt withheld, positions 2269-2363]
T
[46 nt withheld, positions 2365-2410]
C
[141 nt withheld, positions 2412-2552]
CCTTTGACGTTGGAGTCCACGTTCTTT
[37 nt withheld, positions 2580-2616]
ACTCTATCTCGGGCTATTCTTTTGATTTATAAGGGATTTTGCCGATTTCGGTCTATTGGTTAAAAAATGA
GCTGATTTAACAAAAATTTAACGCGAATTTTAACAAAATATTAACGTTTACAATTTTATGGTGCACTCTC
AGTACAATCTGCTCTGATGCCGCATAGTTAAGCCAGCCCCGACACCCGCCAACACCCGCTGACGCGCCCT
GACGGGCTTGTCTGCTCCCGGCATCCGCTTACAGACAAGCTGTGACCGTCTCCGGGAGCTGCATGTGTCA
GAGGTTTTCACCGTCATCACCGAAACGCGCGAGACGAAAGGGCCTCGTGATACGCCTATTTTTATAGGTT
AATGTCATGATAATAATGGTTTCTTAGACGTCAGGTGGCACTTTTCGGGGAAATGTGCGCGGAACCCCTA
TTTGTTTATTTTTCTAAATACATTCAAATATGTATCCGCTCATGAGACAATAACCCTGATAAATGCTTCA
ATAATATTGAAAAAGGAAGAGTATGAGTATTCAACATTTCCGTGTCGCCCTTATTCCCTTTTTTGCGGCA
TTTTGCCTTCCTGTTTTTGCTCACCCAGAAACGCTGGTGAAAGTAAAAGATGCTGAAGATCAGTTGGGTG
CACGAGTGGGTTACATCGAACTGGATCTCAACAGCGGTAAGATCCTTGAGAGTTTTCGCCCCGAAGAACG
TTTTCCAATGATGAGCACTTTTAAAGTTCTGCTATGTGGCGCGGTATTATCCCGTATTGACGCCGGGCAA
GAGCAACTCGGTCGCCGCATACACTATTCTCAGAATGACTTGGTTGAGTACTCACCAGTCACAGAAAAGC
ATCTTACGGATGGCATGACAGTAAGAGAATTATGCAGTGCTGCCATAACCATGAGTGATAACACTGCGGC
CAACTTACTTCTGACAACGATCGGAGGACCGAAGGAGCTAACCGCTTTTTTGCACAACATGGGGGATCAT
GTAACTCGCCTTGATCGTTGGGAACCGGAGCTGAATGAAGCCATACCAAACGACGAGCGTGACACCACGA
TGCCTGTAGCAATGGCAACAACGTTGCGCAAACTATTAACTGGCGAACTACTTACTCTAGCTTCCCGGCA
ACAATTAATAGACTGGATGGAGGCGGATAAAGTTGCAGGACCACTTCTGCGCTCGGCCCTTCCGGCTGGC
TGGTTTATTGCTGATAAATCTGGAGCCGGTGAGCGTGGGTCTCGCGGTATCATTGCAGCACTGGGGCCAG
ATGGTAAGCCCTCCCGTATCGTAGTTATCTACACGACGGGGAGTCAGGCAACTATGGATGAACGAAATAG
ACAGATCGCTGAGATAGGTGCCTCACTGATTAAGCATTGGTAACTGTCAGACCAAGTTTACTCATATATA
CTTTAGATTGATTTAAAACTTCATTTTTAATTTAAAAGGATCTAGGTGAAGATCCTTTTTGATAATCTCA
TGACCAAAATCCCTTAACGTGAGTTTTCGTTCCACTGAGCGTCAGACCCCGTAGAAAAGATCAAAGGATC
TTCTTGAGATCCTTTTTTTCTGCGCGTAATCTGCTGCTTGCAAACAAAAAAACCACCGCTACCAGCGGTG
GTTTGTTTGCCGGATCAAGAGCTACCAACTCTTTTTCCGAAGGTAACTGGCTTCAGCAGAGCGCAGATAC
CAAATACTGTTCTTCTAGTGTAGCCGTAGTTAGGCCACCACTTCAAGAACTCTGTAGCACCGCCTACATA
CCTCGCTCTGCTAATCCTGTTACCAGTGGCTGCTGCCAGTGGCGATAAGTCGTGTCTTACCGGGTTGGAC
TCAAGACGATAGTTACCGGATAAGGCGCAGCGGTCGGGCTGAACGGGGGGTTCGTGCACACAGCCCAGCT
TGGAGCGAACGACCTACACCGAACTGAGATACCTACAGCGTGAGCTATGAGAAAGCGCCACGCTTCCCGA
AGGGAGAAAGGCGGACAGGTATCCGGTAAGCGGCAGGGTCGGAACAGGAGAGCGCACGAGGGAGCTTCCA
GGGGGAAACGCCTGGTATCTTTATAGTCCTGTCGGGTTTCGCCACCTCTGACTTGAGCGTCGATTTTTGT
GATGCTCGTCAGGGGGGCGGAGCCTATGGAAAAACGCCAGCAACGCGGCCTTTTTACGGTTCCTGGCCTT
TTGCTGGCCTTTTGCTCACATGT
